Addgene plasmid #84031: pCRISPR-S12
Purpose: To episomally express codon optimized Cas9 and chimeric guide RNA
Depositing lab: Sen Wu. Depositing organization: China Agricultural University. Publication: An episomal CRISPR/Cas9 system to derive vector-free gene modified mammalian cells. Li L, Gao F, Wu S. Protein Cell. 2016 Sep;7(9):689-91. doi: 10.1007/s13238-016-0299-9. PubMed 27472953.
Backbone
  Vector backbone: pCEP4
  Backbone manufacturer: Invitrogen
  Vector type: Mammalian Expression
  Selectable markers: Puromycin, Hygromycin
Growth in bacteria
  Bacterial resistance: Ampicillin, 100 μg/mL
  Growth temperature: 37°C
  Growth strain: DH5alpha
  Copy number: High Copy
Gene/Insert 1
  Gene/Insert name: hSpCas9
  Promoter: CMV
  Tag / fusion protein: 3x FLAG (N terminal on insert)
  Cloning method: Unknown
  Sequencing primers: 5′ CMV-F
Gene/Insert 2
  Gene/Insert name: eGFP
  Species: jellyfish
  Promoter: CMV (downstream of F2A self-cleaving peptide)
  Cloning method: Unknown
  Sequencing primers: 5′ unknown; 3′ BGH-rev
Terms and licenses: Academic/Nonprofit Terms; Industry Terms: Not Available to Industry
Depositor comments: Please note for gRNA cloning: gRNA sequence should be constructed separately in a different u6 containing vector such as pX330, and subcloned into BamHI/NotI sites of pCRISPR-S12.
How to cite: pCRISPR-S12 was a gift from Sen Wu (Addgene plasmid # 84031 ; http://n2t.net/addgene:84031 ; RRID:Addgene_84031)
