[The description below was written by a language model from this plasmid's Addgene catalogue record and pLannotate feature annotations shown in this document.]
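Description:
pCRISPR-S12 is a roughly 17 kb episomal mammalian expression plasmid built on the pCEP4 backbone and designed to deliver codon-optimized Streptococcus pyogenes Cas9 together with a chimeric guide RNA without integrating into the host genome. It is propagated in E. coli through a high-copy ColE1/pUC-type origin with ampicillin resistance. In mammalian cells it carries the Epstein-Barr virus oriP origin and the EBNA1 gene, which together allow the plasmid to replicate and be retained as an extrachromosomal element. Two mammalian selection cassettes are present: puromycin N-acetyltransferase driven by the SV40 early promoter, and hygromycin phosphotransferase driven by an HSV TK promoter, each followed by a TK polyadenylation signal. Several short herpesvirus, tetracycline and ble fragments in the annotation appear to be backbone remnants rather than functional genes.

The main payload is a single CMV enhancer/promoter transcription unit with a chimeric intron, encoding hSpCas9 (annotated as contiguous N- and C-terminal portions forming the full coding region) with a C-terminal nucleoplasmin nuclear localization signal. Cas9 is joined through an F2A self-cleaving peptide to EGFP, and the unit ends in a bGH polyadenylation signal. Cas9 and the green reporter are therefore made from one mRNA as separate proteins, so fluorescence marks expressing cells. The catalogue lists an N-terminal 3x FLAG tag on Cas9, although it is not annotated separately in the feature table. Downstream lies a human U6 promoter with an S. pyogenes gRNA scaffold. According to the depositor, guide sequences are assembled first in a separate U6-containing vector and then subcloned via BamHI/NotI sites. The associated publication indicates the system is used to derive gene-modified mammalian cells that end up free of vector.
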