Features (pLannotate 1.2.2; 31 found; start..end, strand, type, name):
    175..552     +  enhancer       CMV enhancer: human cytomegalovirus immediate early enhancer
    554..753     +  promoter       CMV promoter: human cytomegalovirus (CMV) immediate early promoter
    848..980     +  intron         chimeric intron: chimera between introns from human β-globin and immunoglobulin heavy chain genes
   1136..2737    +  CDS            Cas9(N): N-terminal portion of Streptococcus pyogenes Cas9 (Zetsche et al., 2015)
   2738..5236    +  CDS            Cas9(C): C-terminal portion of Streptococcus pyogenes Cas9 (Zetsche et al., 2015)
   5237..5284    +  CDS            nucleoplasmin NLS: bipartite nuclear localization signal from nucleoplasmin
   5294..5359    +  CDS            F2A: 2A peptide from foot-and-mouth disease virus polyprotein Eukaryotic ribosomes fail to insert a peptide bond between the Gly and Pro residues, yielding separate polypeptides.
   5360..6076    +  CDS            EGFP: EGFP is a basic (constitutively fluorescent) green fluorescent protein published in 1996, derived from Aequorea victoria. It is reported to be a rapidly-maturing weak dimer with moderate acid sensitivity.
   6110..6221    +  polyA_signal   bGH poly(A) signal: bovine growth hormone polyadenylation signal
   6372..6612    +  promoter       U6 promoter: RNA polymerase III promoter for human U6 snRNA
   6642..6717    +  misc_RNA       gRNA scaffold: guide RNA scaffold for the Streptococcus pyogenes CRISPR/Cas9 system
   6724..6767    +  misc_RNA       gRNA scaffold (fragment): guide RNA scaffold for the Streptococcus pyogenes CRISPR/Cas9 system
   6822..6893    +  promoter       AmpR promoter: bla
   6895..7252    +  promoter       SV40 promoter: SV40 enhancer and early promoter
   7305..7904    +  CDS            PuroR: puromycin N-acetyltransferase; pac from Streptomyces alboniger; confers resistance to puromycin
   7932..8084    +  CDS            ble (fragment): BLE_KLEPN - Experimental evidence at protein level: Swiss-Prot protein existence level 1. Binding protein with a strong affinity to the bleomycin family of antibiotics. Binds to CL990; an antimitotic-antibiotic compound. From Klebsiella pneumoniae.
   8143..8190    +  polyA_signal   HSV TK poly(A) signal: herpes simplex virus thymidine kinase polyadenylation signal (Cole and Stacy, 1985)
   8661..10450   -  rep_origin     oriP: Epstein-Barr virus oriP replication origin (Yates et al., 2000)
  10451..10669   -  CDS            gL (fragment): GL_EBVB9 - Experimental evidence at protein level: Swiss-Prot protein existence level 1. The heterodimer glycoprotein H-glycoprotein L is required for the fusion of viral and plasma membranes leading to virus entry into the host cell. Acts as a functional inhibitor of gH and maintains gH in an inhibited form. Upon binding to host integrins, gL dissociates from gH leading to activation of the viral fusion glycoproteins gB and gH. Fusion of EBV with B-lymphocytes requires the additional receptor- binding protein gp42, which forms a complex with gH/gL. The heterodimer gH/gL targets also host EPHA
  10752..12677   -  CDS            EBNA1: Epstein-Barr nuclear antigen 1, also known as EBNA-1 crucial for latent viral infection, and for episomal amplification of vectors containing the oriP origin (Okita et al., 2013)
  12715..13059   -  CDS            BRRF2_EBVB9 (fragment): Protein inferred from homology: Swiss-Prot protein existence level 3. From Epstein-Barr virus (strain B95-8) (HHV-4) (Human herpesvirus 4).
  13062..13085   -  promoter       tet promoter (fragment): E. coli promoter for tetracycline efflux protein gene
  13198..13302   +  promoter       AmpR promoter: bla
  13303..14163   +  CDS            AmpR: β-lactamase; bla; confers resistance to ampicillin, carbenicillin, and related antibiotics
  14334..14922   +  rep_origin     ori: high-copy-number ColE1/pMB1/pBR322/pUC origin of replication
  14968..15126   -  CDS            TcR (fragment): tetracycline efflux protein; tet; confers resistance to tetracycline
  15247..15447   -  CDS            MDV035 (fragment): UL24_GAHVM - Protein inferred from homology: Swiss-Prot protein existence level 3. May play a role in the dispersal of host nucleolin from the nucleolus throughout the nucleus leading to a decrease in ribosome biogenesis. From Gallid herpesvirus 2 (strain Chicken/Md5/ATCC VR-987) (GaHV-2) (Marek's disease herpesvirus type 1).
  15436..15498   +  promoter       Mini-TK promoter: minimal herpes simplex virus (HSV) thymidine kinase promoter
  15541..16578   +  CDS            HygR: hygromycin B phosphotransferase confers resistance to hygromycin
  16620..16668   +  polyA_signal   HSV TK poly(A) signal: herpes simplex virus thymidine kinase polyadenylation signal (Cole and Stacy, 1985)
  16868..17068   +  CDS            gH (fragment): GH_HHV11 - Experimental evidence at protein level: Swiss-Prot protein existence level 1. The heterodimer glycoprotein H-glycoprotein L is required for the fusion of viral and plasma membranes leading to virus entry into the host cell. Following initial binding to host receptor, membrane fusion is mediated by the fusion machinery composed of gB and the heterodimer gH/gL. May also be involved in the fusion between the virion envelope and the outer nuclear membrane during virion morphogenesis. From Human herpesvirus 1 (strain 17) (HHV-1) (Human herpes simplex virus 1).
>Addgene plasmid #84031 | pCRISPR-S12 | depositor full sequence | sequence record 192362 | pCRISPR-S12 sequence 17078 bps
GTCGATTAATTAATAGGGATAACAGGGTAATTTTGTCAATATTGGCCATTAGCCATATTATTCATTGGTT
ATATAGCATAAATCAATATTGGCTATTGGCCATTGCATACGTTGTATCTATATCATAATATGTACATTTA
TATTGGCTCATGTCCAATATGACCGCCATGTTGGCATTGATTATTGACTAGTTATTAATAGTAATCAATT
ACGGGGTCATTAGTTCATAGCCCATATATGGAGTTCCGCGTTACATAACTTACGGTAAATGGCCCGCCTG
GCTGACCGCCCAACGACCCCCGCCCATTGACGTCAATAATGACGTATGTTCCCATAGTAACGCCAATAGG
GACTTTCCATTGACGTCAATGGGTGGAGTATTTACGGTAAACTGCCCACTTGGCAGTACATCAAGTGTAT
CATATGCCAAGTCCGCCCCCTATTGACGTCAATGACGGTAAATGGCCCGCCTGGCATTATGCCCAGTACA
TGACCTTACGGGACTTTCCTACTTGGCAGTACATCTACGTATTAGTCATCGCTATTACCATGGTGATGCG
GTTTTGGCAGTACACCAATGGGCGTGGATAGCGGTTTGACTCACGGGGATTTCCAAGTCTCCACCCCATT
GACGTCAATGGGAGTTTGTTTTGGCACCAAAATCAACGGGACTTTCCAAAATGTCGTAATAACCCCGCCC
CGTTGACGCAAATGGGCGGTAGGCGTGTACGGTGGGAGGTCTATATAAGCAGAGGTCGTTTAGTGAACCG
TCAGATCACTAGTAGCTTTATTGCGGTAGTTTATCACAGTTAAATTGCTAACGCAGTCAGTGCTCGACTG
ATCACAGGTAAGTATCAAGGTTACAAGACAGGTTTAAGGAGGCCAATAGAAACTGGGCTTGTCGAGACAG
AGAAGATTCTTGCGTTTCTGATAGGCACCTATTGGTCTTACTGACATCCACTTTGCCTTTCTCTCCACAG
GGGTACCGAAGCCGCTAGTCGACACCGGTGCCACCATGGACTATAAGGACCACGACGGAGACTACAAGGA
TCATGATATTGATTACAAAGACGATGACGATAAGATGGCCCCAAAGAAGAAGCGGAAGGTCGGTATCCAC
GGAGTCCCAGCAGCCGACAAGAAGTACAGCATCGGCCTGGACATCGGCACCAACTCTGTGGGCTGGGCCG
TGATCACCGACGAGTACAAGGTGCCCAGCAAGAAATTCAAGGTGCTGGGCAACACCGACCGGCACAGCAT
CAAGAAGAACCTGATCGGAGCCCTGCTGTTCGACAGCGGCGAAACAGCCGAGGCCACCCGGCTGAAGAGA
ACCGCCAGAAGAAGATACACCAGACGGAAGAACCGGATCTGCTATCTGCAAGAGATCTTCAGCAACGAGA
TGGCCAAGGTGGACGACAGCTTCTTCCACAGACTGGAAGAGTCCTTCCTGGTGGAAGAGGATAAGAAGCA
CGAGCGGCACCCCATCTTCGGCAACATCGTGGACGAGGTGGCCTACCACGAGAAGTACCCCACCATCTAC
CACCTGAGAAAGAAACTGGTGGACAGCACCGACAAGGCCGACCTGCGGCTGATCTATCTGGCCCTGGCCC
ACATGATCAAGTTCCGGGGCCACTTCCTGATCGAGGGCGACCTGAACCCCGACAACAGCGACGTGGACAA
GCTGTTCATCCAGCTGGTGCAGACCTACAACCAGCTGTTCGAGGAAAACCCCATCAACGCCAGCGGCGTG
GACGCCAAGGCCATCCTGTCTGCCAGACTGAGCAAGAGCAGACGGCTGGAAAATCTGATCGCCCAGCTGC
CCGGCGAGAAGAAGAATGGCCTGTTCGGAAACCTGATTGCCCTGAGCCTGGGCCTGACCCCCAACTTCAA
GAGCAACTTCGACCTGGCCGAGGATGCCAAACTGCAGCTGAGCAAGGACACCTACGACGACGACCTGGAC
AACCTGCTGGCCCAGATCGGCGACCAGTACGCCGACCTGTTTCTGGCCGCCAAGAACCTGTCCGACGCCA
TCCTGCTGAGCGACATCCTGAGAGTGAACACCGAGATCACCAAGGCCCCCCTGAGCGCCTCTATGATCAA
GAGATACGACGAGCACCACCAGGACCTGACCCTGCTGAAAGCTCTCGTGCGGCAGCAGCTGCCTGAGAAG
TACAAAGAGATTTTCTTCGACCAGAGCAAGAACGGCTACGCCGGCTACATTGACGGCGGAGCCAGCCAGG
AAGAGTTCTACAAGTTCATCAAGCCCATCCTGGAAAAGATGGACGGCACCGAGGAACTGCTCGTGAAGCT
GAACAGAGAGGACCTGCTGCGGAAGCAGCGGACCTTCGACAACGGCAGCATCCCCCACCAGATCCACCTG
GGAGAGCTGCACGCCATTCTGCGGCGGCAGGAAGATTTTTACCCATTCCTGAAGGACAACCGGGAAAAGA
TCGAGAAGATCCTGACCTTCCGCATCCCCTACTACGTGGGCCCTCTGGCCAGGGGAAACAGCAGATTCGC
CTGGATGACCAGAAAGAGCGAGGAAACCATCACCCCCTGGAACTTCGAGGAAGTGGTGGACAAGGGCGCT
TCCGCCCAGAGCTTCATCGAGCGGATGACCAACTTCGATAAGAACCTGCCCAACGAGAAGGTGCTGCCCA
AGCACAGCCTGCTGTACGAGTACTTCACCGTGTATAACGAGCTGACCAAAGTGAAATACGTGACCGAGGG
AATGAGAAAGCCCGCCTTCCTGAGCGGCGAGCAGAAAAAGGCCATCGTGGACCTGCTGTTCAAGACCAAC
CGGAAAGTGACCGTGAAGCAGCTGAAAGAGGACTACTTCAAGAAAATCGAGTGCTTCGACTCCGTGGAAA
TCTCCGGCGTGGAAGATCGGTTCAACGCCTCCCTGGGCACATACCACGATCTGCTGAAAATTATCAAGGA
CAAGGACTTCCTGGACAATGAGGAAAACGAGGACATTCTGGAAGATATCGTGCTGACCCTGACACTGTTT
GAGGACAGAGAGATGATCGAGGAACGGCTGAAAACCTATGCCCACCTGTTCGACGACAAAGTGATGAAGC
AGCTGAAGCGGCGGAGATACACCGGCTGGGGCAGGCTGAGCCGGAAGCTGATCAACGGCATCCGGGACAA
GCAGTCCGGCAAGACAATCCTGGATTTCCTGAAGTCCGACGGCTTCGCCAACAGAAACTTCATGCAGCTG
ATCCACGACGACAGCCTGACCTTTAAAGAGGACATCCAGAAAGCCCAGGTGTCCGGCCAGGGCGATAGCC
TGCACGAGCACATTGCCAATCTGGCCGGCAGCCCCGCCATTAAGAAGGGCATCCTGCAGACAGTGAAGGT
GGTGGACGAGCTCGTGAAAGTGATGGGCCGGCACAAGCCCGAGAACATCGTGATCGAAATGGCCAGAGAG
AACCAGACCACCCAGAAGGGACAGAAGAACAGCCGCGAGAGAATGAAGCGGATCGAAGAGGGCATCAAAG
AGCTGGGCAGCCAGATCCTGAAAGAACACCCCGTGGAAAACACCCAGCTGCAGAACGAGAAGCTGTACCT
GTACTACCTGCAGAATGGGCGGGATATGTACGTGGACCAGGAACTGGACATCAACCGGCTGTCCGACTAC
GATGTGGACCATATCGTGCCTCAGAGCTTTCTGAAGGACGACTCCATCGACAACAAGGTGCTGACCAGAA
GCGACAAGAACCGGGGCAAGAGCGACAACGTGCCCTCCGAAGAGGTCGTGAAGAAGATGAAGAACTACTG
GCGGCAGCTGCTGAACGCCAAGCTGATTACCCAGAGAAAGTTCGACAATCTGACCAAGGCCGAGAGAGGC
GGCCTGAGCGAACTGGATAAGGCCGGCTTCATCAAGAGACAGCTGGTGGAAACCCGGCAGATCACAAAGC
ACGTGGCACAGATCCTGGACTCCCGGATGAACACTAAGTACGACGAGAATGACAAGCTGATCCGGGAAGT
GAAAGTGATCACCCTGAAGTCCAAGCTGGTGTCCGATTTCCGGAAGGATTTCCAGTTTTACAAAGTGCGC
GAGATCAACAACTACCACCACGCCCACGACGCCTACCTGAACGCCGTCGTGGGAACCGCCCTGATCAAAA
AGTACCCTAAGCTGGAAAGCGAGTTCGTGTACGGCGACTACAAGGTGTACGACGTGCGGAAGATGATCGC
CAAGAGCGAGCAGGAAATCGGCAAGGCTACCGCCAAGTACTTCTTCTACAGCAACATCATGAACTTTTTC
AAGACCGAGATTACCCTGGCCAACGGCGAGATCCGGAAGCGGCCTCTGATCGAGACAAACGGCGAAACCG
GGGAGATCGTGTGGGATAAGGGCCGGGATTTTGCCACCGTGCGGAAAGTGCTGAGCATGCCCCAAGTGAA
TATCGTGAAAAAGACCGAGGTGCAGACAGGCGGCTTCAGCAAAGAGTCTATCCTGCCCAAGAGGAACAGC
GATAAGCTGATCGCCAGAAAGAAGGACTGGGACCCTAAGAAGTACGGCGGCTTCGACAGCCCCACCGTGG
CCTATTCTGTGCTGGTGGTGGCCAAAGTGGAAAAGGGCAAGTCCAAGAAACTGAAGAGTGTGAAAGAGCT
GCTGGGGATCACCATCATGGAAAGAAGCAGCTTCGAGAAGAATCCCATCGACTTTCTGGAAGCCAAGGGC
TACAAAGAAGTGAAAAAGGACCTGATCATCAAGCTGCCTAAGTACTCCCTGTTCGAGCTGGAAAACGGCC
GGAAGAGAATGCTGGCCTCTGCCGGCGAACTGCAGAAGGGAAACGAACTGGCCCTGCCCTCCAAATATGT
GAACTTCCTGTACCTGGCCAGCCACTATGAGAAGCTGAAGGGCTCCCCCGAGGATAATGAGCAGAAACAG
CTGTTTGTGGAACAGCACAAGCACTACCTGGACGAGATCATCGAGCAGATCAGCGAGTTCTCCAAGAGAG
TGATCCTGGCCGACGCTAATCTGGACAAAGTGCTGTCCGCCTACAACAAGCACCGGGATAAGCCCATCAG
AGAGCAGGCCGAGAATATCATCCACCTGTTTACCCTGACCAATCTGGGAGCCCCTGCCGCCTTCAAGTAC
TTTGACACCACCATCGACCGGAAGAGGTACACCAGCACCAAAGAGGTGCTGGACGCCACCCTGATCCACC
AGAGCATCACCGGCCTGTACGAGACACGGATCGACCTGTCTCAGCTGGGAGGCGACAAAAGGCCGGCGGC
CACGAAAAAGGCCGGCCAGGCAAAAAAGAAAAAGGGAAGTGGCGTGAAACAGACTTTGAATTTTGACCTT
CTCAAGTTGGCGGGAGACGTGGAGTCCAACCCAGGGCCCATGGTGAGCAAGGGCGAGGAGCTGTTCACCG
GGGTGGTGCCCATCCTGGTCGAGCTGGACGGCGACGTAAACGGCCACAAGTTCAGCGTGTCCGGCGAGGG
CGAGGGCGATGCCACCTACGGCAAGCTGACCCTGAAGTTCATCTGCACCACCGGCAAGCTGCCCGTGCCC
TGGCCCACCCTCGTGACCACCCTGACCTACGGCGTGCAGTGCTTCAGCCGCTACCCCGACCACATGAAGC
AGCACGACTTCTTCAAGTCCGCCATGCCCGAAGGCTACGTCCAGGAGCGCACCATCTTCTTCAAGGACGA
CGGCAACTACAAGACCCGCGCCGAGGTGAAGTTCGAGGGCGACACCCTGGTGAACCGCATCGAGCTGAAG
GGCATCGACTTCAAGGAGGACGGCAACATCCTGGGGCACAAGCTGGAGTACAACTACAACAGCCACAACG
TCTATATCATGGCCGACAAGCAGAAGAACGGCATCAAGGTGAACTTCAAGATCCGCCACAACATCGAGGA
CGGCAGCGTGCAGCTCGCCGACCACTACCAGCAGAACACCCCCATCGGCGACGGCCCCGTGCTGCTGCCC
GACAACCACTACCTGAGCACCCAGTCCGCCCTGAGCAAAGACCCCAACGAGAAGCGCGATCACATGGTCC
TGCTGGAGTTCGTGACCGCCGCCGGGATCACTCTCGGCATGGACGAGCTGTACAAGTGAGAATTCCTAGA
GCTCGCTGATCAGCCTCGACTGTGCCTTCTAGTTGCCAGCCATCTGTTGTTTGCCCCTCCCCCGTGCCTT
CCTTGACCCTGGAAGGTGCCACTCCCACTGTCCTTTCCTAATAAAATGAGGAAATTGCATCGCATTGTCT
GAGTAGGTGTCATTCTATTCTGGGGGGTGGGGTGGGGCAGGACAGCAAGGGGGAGGATTGGGAAGAGAAT
AGCAGGCATGCTGGGGAGCGGCCGCGCCTTTTTACGGTTCCTGGCCTTTTGCTGGCCTTTTGCTCACATG
TGAGGGCCTATTTCCCATGATTCCTTCATATTTGCATATACGATACAAGGCTGTTAGAGAGATAATTGGA
ATTAATTTGACTGTAAACACAAAGATATTAGTACAAAATACGTGACGTAGAAAGTAATAATTTCTTGGGT
AGTTTGCAGTTTTAAAATTATGTTTTAAAATGGACTATCATATGCTTACCGTAACTTGAAAGTATTTCGA
TTTCTTGGCTTTATATATCTTGTGGAAAGGACGAAACACCGATTTTGTTTTGATGTATTCAGTTTTAGAG
CTAGAAATAGCAAGTTAAAATAAGGCTAGTCCGTTATCAACTTGAAAAAGTGGCACCGAGTCGGTGCTTT
TTTGTTTTAGAGCTAGAAATAGCAAGTTAAAATAAGGCTAGTCCGTTTTTAGCGCGTGCGCCAATTCTGC
AGACAAATGGCGGATCCTATTTTTCTAAATACATTCAAATATGTATCCGCTCATGAGACAATAACCCTGA
TAAATGCTTCAATAATATTGAAAAAGGAAGAGTCCTGAGGCGGAAAGAACCAGCTGTGGAATGTGTGTCA
GTTAGGGTGTGGAAAGTCCCCAGGCTCCCCAGCAGGCAGAAGTATGCAAAGCATGCATCTCAATTAGTCA
GCAACCAGGTGTGGAAAGTCCCCAGGCTCCCCAGCAGGCAGAAGTATGCAAAGCATGCATCTCAATTAGT
CAGCAACCATAGTCCCGCCCCTAACTCCGCCCATCCCGCCCCTAACTCCGCCCAGTTCCGCCCATTCTCC
GCCCCATGGCTGACTAATTTTTTTTATTTATGCAGAGGCCGAGGCCGCCTCGGCCTCTGAGCTATTCCAG
AAGTAGTGAGGAGGCTTTTTTGGAGGCCTAGGCTTTTGCAAAGATCGATCAAGAGACAGGATGAGGATCG
TTTCGCTCTAGAGTGGCCACAACCATGACCGAGTACAAGCCCACGGTGCGCCTCGCCACCCGCGACGACG
TCCCCAGGGCCGTACGCACCCTCGCCGCCGCGTTCGCCGACTACCCCGCCACGCGCCACACCGTCGATCC
GGACCGCCACATCGAGCGGGTCACCGAGCTGCAAGAACTCTTCCTCACGCGCGTCGGGCTCGACATCGGC
AAGGTGTGGGTCGCGGACGACGGCGCCGCGGTGGCGGTCTGGACCACGCCGGAGAGCGTCGAAGCGGGGG
CGGTGTTCGCCGAGATCGGCCCGCGCATGGCCGAGTTGAGCGGTTCCCGGCTGGCCGCGCAGCAACAGAT
GGAAGGCCTCCTGGCGCCGCACCGGCCCAAGGAGCCCGCGTGGTTCCTGGCCACCGTCGGCGTCTCGCCC
GACCACCAGGGCAAGGGTCTGGGCAGCGCCGTCGTGCTCCCCGGAGTGGAGGCGGCCGAGCGCGCCGGGG
TGCCCGCCTTCCTGGAGACCTCCGCGCCCCGCAACCTCCCCTTCTACGAGCGGCTCGGCTTCACCGTCAC
CGCCGACGTCGAGGTGCCCGAAGGACCGCGCACCTGGTGCATGACCCGCAAGCCCGGTGCCTGAGATAAA
CGCGGGACTCTGGGGTTCGAAATGACCGACCAAGCGACGCCCAACCTGCCATCACGAGATTTCGATTCCA
CCGCCGCCTTCTATGAAAGGTTGGGCTTCGGAATCGTTTTCCGGGACGCCGGCTGGATGATCCTCCAGCG
CGGGGATCTCATGCTGGAGTTCTTCGCCCACCCTAGGGGGAGGCTAACTGAAACACGGAAGGAGACAATA
CCGGAAGGAACCCGCGCTATGACGGCAATAAAAAGACAGAATAAAACGCACGGTGTTGGGTCGTTTGTTC
GGCGCGCCTCGACTCTAGAGGATCGATGCCCCGCCCCGGACGAACTAAACCTGACTACGACATCTCTGCC
CCTTCTTCGCGGGGCAGTGCATGTAATCCCTTCAGTTGGTTGGTACAACTTGCCAACTGGGCCCTGTTCC
ACATGTGACACGGGGGGGGACCAAACACAAAGGGGTTCTCTGACTGTAGTTGACATCCTTATAAATGGAT
GTGCACATTTGCCAACACTGAGTGGCTTTCATCCTGGAGCAGACTTTGCAGTCTGTGGACTGCAACACAA
CATTGCCTTTATGTGTAACTCTTGGCTGAAGCTCTTACACCAATGCTGGGGGACATGTACCTCCCAGGGG
CCCAGGAAGACTACGGGAGGCTACACCAACGTCAATCAGAGGGGCCTGTGTAGCTACCGATAAGCGGACC
CTCAAGAGGGCATTAGCAATAGTGTTTATAAGGCCCCCTTGTTAACCCTAAACGGGTAGCATATGCTTCC
CGGGTAGTAGTATATACTATCCAGACTAACCCTAATTCAATAGCATATGTTACCCAACGGGAAGCATATG
CTATCGAATTAGGGTTAGTAAAAGGGTCCTAAGGAACAGCGATATCTCCCACCCCATGAGCTGTCACGGT
TTTATTTACATGGGGTCAGGATTCCACGAGGGTAGTGAACCATTTTAGTCACAAGGGCAGTGGCTGAAGA
TCAAGGAGCGGGCAGTGAACTCTCCTGAATCTTCGCCTGCTTCTTCATTCTCCTTCGTTTAGCTAATAGA
ATAACTGCTGAGTTGTGAACAGTAAGGTGTATGTGAGGTGCTCGAAAACAAGGTTTCAGGTGACGCCCCC
AGAATAAAATTTGGACGGGGGGTTCAGTGGTGGCATTGTGCTATGACACCAATATAACCCTCACAAACCC
CTTGGGCAATAAATACTAGTGTAGGAATGAAACATTCTGAATATCTTTAACAATAGAAATCCATGGGGTG
GGGACAAGCCGTAAAGACTGGATGTCCATCTCACACGAATTTATGGCTATGGGCAACACATAATCCTAGT
GCAATATGATACTGGGGTTATTAAGATGTGTCCCAGGCAGGGACCAAGACAGGTGAACCATGTTGTTACA
CTCTATTTGTAACAAGGGGAAAGAGAGTGGACGCCGACAGCAGCGGACTCCACTGGTTGTCTCTAACACC
CCCGAAAATTAAACGGGGCTCCACGCCAATGGGGCCCATAAACAAAGACAAGTGGCCACTCTTTTTTTTG
AAATTGTGGAGTGGGGGCACGCGTCAGCCCCCACACGCCGCCCTGCGGTTTTGGACTGTAAAATAAGGGT
GTAATAACTTGGCTGATTGTAACCCCGCTAACCACTGCGGTCAAACCACTTGCCCACAAAACCACTAATG
GCACCCCGGGGAATACCTGCATAAGTAGGTGGGCGGGCCAAGATAGGGGCGCGATTGCTGCGATCTGGAG
GACAAATTACACACACTTGCGCCTGAGCGCCAAGCACAGGGTTGTTGGTCCTCATATTCACGAGGTCGCT
GAGAGCACGGTGGGCTAATGTTGCCATGGGTAGCATATACTACCCAAATATCTGGATAGCATATGCTATC
CTAATCTATATCTGGGTAGCATAGGCTATCCTAATCTATATCTGGGTAGCATATGCTATCCTAATCTATA
TCTGGGTAGTATATGCTATCCTAATTTATATCTGGGTAGCATAGGCTATCCTAATCTATATCTGGGTAGC
ATATGCTATCCTAATCTATATCTGGGTAGTATATGCTATCCTAATCTGTATCCGGGTAGCATATGCTATC
CTAATAGAGATTAGGGTAGTATATGCTATCCTAATTTATATCTGGGTAGCATATACTACCCAAATATCTG
GATAGCATATGCTATCCTAATCTATATCTGGGTAGCATATGCTATCCTAATCTATATCTGGGTAGCATAG
GCTATCCTAATCTATATCTGGGTAGCATATGCTATCCTAATCTATATCTGGGTAGTATATGCTATCCTAA
TTTATATCTGGGTAGCATAGGCTATCCTAATCTATATCTGGGTAGCATATGCTATCCTAATCTATATCTG
GGTAGTATATGCTATCCTAATCTGTATCCGGGTAGCATATGCTATCCTCATGCATATACAGTCAGCATAT
GATACCCAGTAGTAGAGTGGGAGTGCTATCCTTTGCATATGCCGCCACCTCCCAAGGGGGCGTGAATTTT
CGCTGCTTGTCCTTTTCCTGCTGGTTGCTCCCATTCTTAGGTGAATTTAAGGAGGCCAGGCTAAAGCCGT
CGCATGTCTGATTGCTCACCAGGTAAATGTCGCTAATGTTTTCCAACGCGAGAAGGTGTTGAGCGCGGAG
CTGAGTGACGTGACAACATGGGTATGCCCAATTGCCCCATGTTGGGAGGACGAAAATGGTGACAAGACAG
ATGGCCAGAAATACACCAACAGCACGCATGATGTCTACTGGGGATTTATTCTTTAGTGCGGGGGAATACA
CGGCTTTTAATACGATTGAGGGCGTCTCCTAACAAGTTACATCACTCCTGCCCTTCCTCACCCTCATCTC
CATCACCTCCTTCATCTCCGTCATCTCCGTCATCACCCTCCGCGGCAGCCCCTTCCACCATAGGTGGAAA
CCAGGGAGGCAAATCTACTCCATCGTCAAAGCTGCACACAGTCACCCTGATATTGCAGGTAGGAGCGGGC
TTTGTCATAACAAGGTCCTTAATCGCATCCTTCAAAACCTCAGCAAATATATGAGTTTGTAAAAAGACCA
TGAAATAACAGACAATGGACTCCCTTAGCGGGCCAGGTTGTGGGCCGGGTCCAGGGGCCATTCCAAAGGG
GAGACGACTCAATGGTGTAAGACGACATTGTGGAATAGCAAGGGCAGTTCCTCGCCTTAGGTTGTAAAGG
GAGGTCTTACTACCTCCATATACGAACACACCGGCGACCCAAGTTCCTTCGTCGGTAGTCCTTTCTACGT
GACTCCTAGCCAGGAGAGCTCTTAAACCTTCTGCAATGTTCTCAAATTTCGGGTTGGAACCTCCTTGACC
ACGATGCTTTCCAAACCACCCTCCTTTTTTGCGCCTGCCTCCATCACCCTGACCCCGGGGTCCAGTGCTT
GGGCCTTCTCCTGGGTCATCTGCGGGGCCCTGCTCTATCGCTCCCGGGGGCACGTCAGGCTCACCATCTG
GGCCACCTTCTTGGTGGTATTCAAAATAATCGGCTTCCCCTACAGGGTGGAAAAATGGCCTTCTACCTGG
AGGGGGCCTGCGCGGTGGAGACCCGGATGATGATGACTGACTACTGGGACTCCTGGGCCTCTTTTCTCCA
CGTCCACGACCTCTCCCCCTGGCTCTTTCACGACTTCCCCCCCTGGCTCTTTCACGTCCTCTACCCCGGC
GGCCTCCACTACCTCCTCGACCCCGGCCTCCACTACCTCCTCGACCCCGGCCTCCACTGCCTCCTCGACC
CCGGCCTCCACCTCCTGCTCCTGCCCCTCCTGCTCCTGCCCCTCCTCCTGCTCCTGCCCCTCCTGCCCCT
CCTGCTCCTGCCCCTCCTGCCCCTCCTGCTCCTGCCCCTCCTGCCCCTCCTGCTCCTGCCCCTCCTGCCC
CTCCTCCTGCTCCTGCCCCTCCTGCCCCTCCTCCTGCTCCTGCCCCTCCTGCCCCTCCTGCTCCTGCCCC
TCCTGCCCCTCCTGCTCCTGCCCCTCCTGCCCCTCCTGCTCCTGCCCCTCCTGCTCCTGCCCCTCCTGCT
CCTGCCCCTCCTGCTCCTGCCCCTCCTGCCCCTCCTGCCCCTCCTCCTGCTCCTGCCCCTCCTGCTCCTG
CCCCTCCTGCCCCTCCTGCCCCTCCTGCTCCTGCCCCTCCTCCTGCTCCTGCCCCTCCTGCCCCTCCTGC
CCCTCCTCCTGCTCCTGCCCCTCCTGCCCCTCCTCCTGCTCCTGCCCCTCCTCCTGCTCCTGCCCCTCCT
GCCCCTCCTGCCCCTCCTCCTGCTCCTGCCCCTCCTGCCCCTCCTCCTGCTCCTGCCCCTCCTCCTGCTC
CTGCCCCTCCTGCCCCTCCTGCCCCTCCTCCTGCTCCTGCCCCTCCTCCTGCTCCTGCCCCTCCTGCCCC
TCCTGCCCCTCCTGCCCCTCCTCCTGCTCCTGCCCCTCCTCCTGCTCCTGCCCCTCCTGCTCCTGCCCCT
CCCGCTCCTGCTCCTGCTCCTGTTCCACCGTGGGTCCCTTTGCAGCCAATGCAACTTGGACGTTTTTGGG
GTCTCCGGACACCATCTCTATGTCTTGGCCCTGATCCTGAGCCGCCCGGGGCTCCTGGTCTTCCGCCTCC
TCGTCCTCGTCCTCTTCCCCGTCCTCGTCCATGGTTATCACCCCCTCTTCTTTGAGGTCCACTGCCGCCG
GAGCCTTCTGGTCCAGATGTGTCTCCCTTCTCTCCTAGGCCATTTCCAGGTCCTGTACCTGGCCCCTCGT
CAGACATGATTCACACTAAAAGAGATCAATAGACATCTTTATTAGACGACGCTCAGTGAATACAGGGAGT
GCAGACTCCTGCCCCCTCCAACAGCCCCCCCACCCTCATCCCCTTCATGGTCGCTGTCAGACAGATCCAG
GTCTGAAAATTCCCCATCCTCCGAACCATCCTCGTCCTCATCACCAATTACTCGCAGCCCGGAAAACTCC
CGCTGAACATCCTCAAGATTTGCGTCCTGAGCCTCAAGCCAGGCCTCAAATTCCTCGTCCCCCTTTTTGC
TGGACGGTAGGGATGGGGATTCTCGGGACCCCTCCTCTTCCTCTTCAAGGTCACCAGACAGAGATGCTAC
TGGGGCAACGGAAGAAAAGCTGGGTGCGGCCTGTGAGGATCAGCTTATCGATGATAAGCTGTCAAACATG
AGAATTCTTGAAGACGAAAGGGCCTCGTGATACGCCTATTTTTATAGGTTAATGTCATGATAATAATGGT
TTCTTAGACGTCAGGTGGCACTTTTCGGGGAAATGTGCGCGGAACCCCTATTTGTTTATTTTTCTAAATA
CATTCAAATATGTATCCGCTCATGAGACAATAACCCTGATAAATGCTTCAATAATATTGAAAAAGGAAGA
GTATGAGTATTCAACATTTCCGTGTCGCCCTTATTCCCTTTTTTGCGGCATTTTGCCTTCCTGTTTTTGC
TCACCCAGAAACGCTGGTGAAAGTAAAAGATGCTGAAGATCAGTTGGGTGCACGAGTGGGTTACATCGAA
CTGGATCTCAACAGCGGTAAGATCCTTGAGAGTTTTCGCCCCGAAGAACGTTTTCCAATGATGAGCACTT
TTAAAGTTCTGCTATGTGGCGCGGTATTATCCCGTGTTGACGCCGGGCAAGAGCAACTCGGTCGCCGCAT
ACACTATTCTCAGAATGACTTGGTTGAGTACTCACCAGTCACAGAAAAGCATCTTACGGATGGCATGACA
GTAAGAGAATTATGCAGTGCTGCCATAACCATGAGTGATAACACTGCGGCCAACTTACTTCTGACAACGA
TCGGAGGACCGAAGGAGCTAACCGCTTTTTTGCACAACATGGGGGATCATGTAACTCGCCTTGATCGTTG
GGAACCGGAGCTGAATGAAGCCATACCAAACGACGAGCGTGACACCACGATGCCTGCAGCAATGGCAACA
ACGTTGCGCAAACTATTAACTGGCGAACTACTTACTCTAGCTTCCCGGCAACAATTAATAGACTGGATGG
AGGCGGATAAAGTTGCAGGACCACTTCTGCGCTCGGCCCTTCCGGCTGGCTGGTTTATTGCTGATAAATC
TGGAGCCGGTGAGCGTGGGTCTCGCGGTATCATTGCAGCACTGGGGCCAGATGGTAAGCCCTCCCGTATC
GTAGTTATCTACACGACGGGGAGTCAGGCAACTATGGATGAACGAAATAGACAGATCGCTGAGATAGGTG
CCTCACTGATTAAGCATTGGTAACTGTCAGACCAAGTTTACTCATATATACTTTAGATTGATTTAAAACT
TCATTTTTAATTTAAAAGGATCTAGGTGAAGATCCTTTTTGATAATCTCATGACCAAAATCCCTTAACGT
GAGTTTTCGTTCCACTGAGCGTCAGACCCCGTAGAAAAGATCAAAGGATCTTCTTGAGATCCTTTTTTTC
TGCGCGTAATCTGCTGCTTGCAAACAAAAAAACCACCGCTACCAGCGGTGGTTTGTTTGCCGGATCAAGA
GCTACCAACTCTTTTTCCGAAGGTAACTGGCTTCAGCAGAGCGCAGATACCAAATACTGTCCTTCTAGTG
TAGCCGTAGTTAGGCCACCACTTCAAGAACTCTGTAGCACCGCCTACATACCTCGCTCTGCTAATCCTGT
TACCAGTGGCTGCTGCCAGTGGCGATAAGTCGTGTCTTACCGGGTTGGACTCAAGACGATAGTTACCGGA
TAAGGCGCAGCGGTCGGGCTGAACGGGGGGTTCGTGCACACAGCCCAGCTTGGAGCGAACGACCTACACC
GAACTGAGATACCTACAGCGTGAGCTATGAGAAAGCGCCACGCTTCCCGAAGGGAGAAAGGCGGACAGGT
ATCCGGTAAGCGGCAGGGTCGGAACAGGAGAGCGCACGAGGGAGCTTCCAGGGGGAAACGCCTGGTATCT
TTATAGTCCTGTCGGGTTTCGCCACCTCTGACTTGAGCGTCGATTTTTGTGATGCTCGTCAGGGGGGCGG
AGCCTATGGAAAAACGCCAGCAACGCGGCCTTTTTACGGTTCCTGGCCTTTTGCTGGCCTTGAAGCTGTC
CCTGATGGTCGTCATCTACCTGCCTGGACAGCATGGCCTGCAACGCGGGCATCCCGATGCCGCCGGAAGC
GAGAAGAATCATAATGGGGAAGGCCATCCAGCCTCGCGTCGCGAACGCCAGCAAGACGTAGCCCAGCGCG
TCGGCCCCGAGATGCGCCGCGTGCGGCTGCTGGAGATGGCGGACGCGATGGATATGTTCTGCCAAGGGTT
GGTTTGCGCATTCACAGTTCTCCGCAAGAATTGATTGGCTCCAATTCTTGGAGTGGTGAATCCGTTAGCG
AGGTGCCGCCCTGCTTCATCCCCGTGGCCCGTTGCTCGCGTTTGCTGGCGGTGTCCCCGGAAGAAATATA
TTTGCATGTCTTTAGTTCTATGATGACACAAACCCCGCCCAGCGTCTTGTCATTGGCGAATTCGAACACG
CAGATGCAGTCGGGGCGGCGCGGTCCGAGGTCCACTTCGCATATTAAGGTGACGCGTGTGGCCTCGAACA
CCGAGCGACCCTGCAGCGACCCGCTTAACAGCGTCAACAGCGTGCCGCAGATCCCGGGGGGCAATGAGAT
ATGAAAAAGCCTGAACTCACCGCGACGTCTGTCGAGAAGTTTCTGATCGAAAAGTTCGACAGCGTCTCCG
ACCTGATGCAGCTCTCGGAGGGCGAAGAATCTCGTGCTTTCAGCTTCGATGTAGGAGGGCGTGGATATGT
CCTGCGGGTAAATAGCTGCGCCGATGGTTTCTACAAAGATCGTTATGTTTATCGGCACTTTGCATCGGCC
GCGCTCCCGATTCCGGAAGTGCTTGACATTGGGGAATTCAGCGAGAGCCTGACCTATTGCATCTCCCGCC
GTGCACAGGGTGTCACGTTGCAAGACCTGCCTGAAACCGAACTGCCCGCTGTTCTGCAGCCGGTCGCGGA
GGCCATGGATGCGATCGCTGCGGCCGATCTTAGCCAGACGAGCGGGTTCGGCCCATTCGGACCGCAAGGA
ATCGGTCAATACACTACATGGCGTGATTTCATATGCGCGATTGCTGATCCCCATGTGTATCACTGGCAAA
CTGTGATGGACGACACCGTCAGTGCGTCCGTCGCGCAGGCTCTCGATGAGCTGATGCTTTGGGCCGAGGA
CTGCCCCGAAGTCCGGCACCTCGTGCACGCGGATTTCGGCTCCAACAATGTCCTGACGGACAATGGCCGC
ATAACAGCGGTCATTGACTGGAGCGAGGCGATGTTCGGGGATTCCCAATACGAGGTCGCCAACATCTTCT
TCTGGAGGCCGTGGTTGGCTTGTATGGAGCAGCAGACGCGCTACTTCGAGCGGAGGCATCCGGAGCTTGC
AGGATCGCCGCGGCTCCGGGCGTATATGCTCCGCATTGGTCTTGACCAACTCTATCAGAGCTTGGTTGAC
GGCAATTTCGATGATGCAGCTTGGGCGCAGGGTCGATGCGACGCAATCGTCCGATCCGGAGCCGGGACTG
TCGGGCGTACACAAATCGCCCGCAGAAGCGCGGCCGTCTGGACCGATGGCTGTGTAGAAGTACTCGCCGA
TAGTGGAAACCGACGCCCCAGCACTCGTCCGGATCGGGAGATGGGGGAGGCTAACTGAAACACGGAAGGA
GACAATACCGGAAGGAACCCGCGCTATGACGGCAATAAAAAGACAGAATAAAACGCACGGGTGTTGGGTC
GTTTGTTCATAAACGCGGGGTTCGGTCCCAGGGCTGGCACTCTGTCGATACCCCACCGAGACCCCATTGG
GGCCAATACGCCCGCGTTTCTTCCTTTTCCCCACCCCACCCCCCAAGTTCGGGTGAAGGCCCAGGGCTCG
CAGCCAACGTCGGGGCGGCAGGCCCTGCCATAGCCACTGGCCCCGTGGGTTAGGGACGGGGTCCCCCATG
GGGAATGGTTTATGGTTCGTGGGGGTTATTATTTTGGGCGTTGCGTGGGGTCAGGTCCACGACTGGACTG
AGCAGACAGACCCATGGTTTTTGGATGGCCTGGGCATGGACCGCATGTACTGGCGCGACACGAACACCGG
GCGTCTGTGGCTGCCAAACACCCCCGACCCCCAAAAACCACCGCGCGGATTTCTGGCGTGCCAAGCTA
