>Addgene plasmid #84031 | pCRISPR-S12 | addgene partial sequence | sequence record 191220 | Addgene Partial NGS Result
CCCCTCCTCCTGCTCCTGCCCCTCCTGCCCCTCCTGCCCCTCCTGCCCCTCCTCCTGCTCCTGCCCCTCC
TCCTGCTCCTGCCCCTCCTGCTCCTGCCCCTCCCGCTCCTGCTCCTGCTCCTGTTCCACCGTGGGTCCCT
TTGCAGCCAATGCAACTTGGACGTTTTTGGGGTCTCCGGACACCATCTCTATGTCTTGGCCCTGATCCTG
AGCCGCCCGGGGCTCCTGGTCTTCCGCCTCCTCGTCCTCGTCCTCTTCCCCGTCCTCGTCCATGGTTATC
ACCCCCTCTTCTTTGAGGTCCACTGCCGCCGGAGCCTTCTGGTCCAGATGTGTCTCCCTTCTCTCCTAGG
CCATTTCCAGGTCCTGTACCTGGCCCCTCGTCAGACATGATTCACACTAAAAGAGATCAATAGACATCTT
TATTAGACGACGCTCAGTGAATACAGGGAGTGCAGACTCCTGCCCCCTCCAACAGCCCCCCCACCCTCAT
CCCCTTCATGGTCGCTGTCAGACAGATCCAGGTCTGAAAATTCCCCATCCTCCGAACCATCCTCGTCCTC
ATCACCAATTACTCGCAGCCCGGAAAACTCCCGCTGAACATCCTCAAGATTTGCGTCCTGAGCCTCAAGC
CAGGCCTCAAATTCCTCGTCCCCCTTTTTGCTGGACGGTAGGGATGGGGATTCTCGGGACCCCTCCTCTT
CCTCTTCAAGGTCACCAGACAGAGATGCTACTGGGGCAACGGAAGAAAAGCTGGGTGCGGCCTGTGAGGA
TCAGCTTATCGATGATAAGCTGTCAAACATGAGAATTCTTGAAGACGAAAGGGCCTCGTGATACGCCTAT
TTTTATAGGTTAATGTCATGATAATAATGGTTTCTTAGACGTCAGGTGGCACTTTTCGGGGAAATGTGCG
CGGAACCCCTATTTGTTTATTTTTCTAAATACATTCAAATATGTATCCGCTCATGAGACAATAACCCTGA
TAAATGCTTCAATAATATTGAAAAAGGAAGAGTATGAGTATTCAACATTTCCGTGTCGCCCTTATTCCCT
TTTTTGCGGCATTTTGCCTTCCTGTTTTTGCTCACCCAGAAACGCTGGTGAAAGTAAAAGATGCTGAAGA
TCAGTTGGGTGCACGAGTGGGTTACATCGAACTGGATCTCAACAGCGGTAAGATCCTTGAGAGTTTTCGC
CCCGAAGAACGTTTTCCAATGATGAGCACTTTTAAAGTTCTGCTATGTGGCGCGGTATTATCCCGTGTTG
ACGCCGGGCAAGAGCAACTCGGTCGCCGCATACACTATTCTCAGAATGACTTGGTTGAGTACTCACCAGT
CACAGAAAAGCATCTTACGGATGGCATGACAGTAAGAGAATTATGCAGTGCTGCCATAACCATGAGTGAT
AACACTGCGGCCAACTTACTTCTGACAACGATCGGAGGACCGAAGGAGCTAACCGCTTTTTTGCACAACA
TGGGGGATCATGTAACTCGCCTTGATCGTTGGGAACCGGAGCTGAATGAAGCCATACCAAACGACGAGCG
TGACACCACGATGCCTGCAGCAATGGCAACAACGTTGCGCAAACTATTAACTGGCGAACTACTTACTCTA
GCTTCCCGGCAACAATTAATAGACTGGATGGAGGCGGATAAAGTTGCAGGACCACTTCTGCGCTCGGCCC
TTCCGGCTGGCTGGTTTATTGCTGATAAATCTGGAGCCGGTGAGCGTGGGTCTCGCGGTATCATTGCAGC
ACTGGGGCCAGATGGTAAGCCCTCCCGTATCGTAGTTATCTACACGACGGGGAGTCAGGCAACTATGGAT
GAACGAAATAGACAGATCGCTGAGATAGGTGCCTCACTGATTAAGCATTGGTAACTGTCAGACCAAGTTT
ACTCATATATACTTTAGATTGATTTAAAACTTCATTTTTAATTTAAAAGGATCTAGGTGAAGATCCTTTT
TGATAATCTCATGACCAAAATCCCTTAACGTGAGTTTTCGTTCCACTGAGCGTCAGACCCCGTAGAAAAG
ATCAAAGGATCTTCTTGAGATCCTTTTTTTCTGCGCGTAATCTGCTGCTTGCAAACAAAAAAACCACCGC
TACCAGCGGTGGTTTGTTTGCCGGATCAAGAGCTACCAACTCTTTTTCCGAAGGTAACTGGCTTCAGCAG
AGCGCAGATACCAAATACTGTCCTTCTAGTGTAGCCGTAGTTAGGCCACCACTTCAAGAACTCTGTAGCA
CCGCCTACATACCTCGCTCTGCTAATCCTGTTACCAGTGGCTGCTGCCAGTGGCGATAAGTCGTGTCTTA
CCGGGTTGGACTCAAGACGATAGTTACCGGATAAGGCGCAGCGGTCGGGCTGAACGGGGGGTTCGTGCAC
ACAGCCCAGCTTGGAGCGAACGACCTACACCGAACTGAGATACCTACAGCGTGAGCTATGAGAAAGCGCC
ACGCTTCCCGAAGGGAGAAAGGCGGACAGGTATCCGGTAAGCGGCAGGGTCGGAACAGGAGAGCGCACGA
GGGAGCTTCCAGGGGGAAACGCCTGGTATCTTTATAGTCCTGTCGGGTTTCGCCACCTCTGACTTGAGCG
TCGATTTTTGTGATGCTCGTCAGGGGGGCGGAGCCTATGGAAAAACGCCAGCAACGCGGCCTTTTTACGG
TTCCTGGCCTTTTGCTGGCCTTGAAGCTGTCCCTGATGGTCGTCATCTACCTGCCTGGACAGCATGGCCT
GCAACGCGGGCATCCCGATGCCGCCGGAAGCGAGAAGAATCATAATGGGGAAGGCCATCCAGCCTCGCGT
CGCGAACGCCAGCAAGACGTAGCCCAGCGCGTCGGCCCCGAGATGCGCCGCGTGCGGCTGCTGGAGATGG
CGGACGCGATGGATATGTTCTGCCAAGGGTTGGTTTGCGCATTCACAGTTCTCCGCAAGAATTGATTGGC
TCCAATTCTTGGAGTGGTGAATCCGTTAGCGAGGTGCCGCCCTGCTTCATCCCCGTGGCCCGTTGCTCGC
GTTTGCTGGCGGTGTCCCCGGAAGAAATATATTTGCATGTCTTTAGTTCTATGATGACACAAACCCCGCC
CAGCGTCTTGTCATTGGCGAATTCGAACACGCAGATGCAGTCGGGGCGGCGCGGTCCGAGGTCCACTTCG
CATATTAAGGTGACGCGTGTGGCCTCGAACACCGAGCGACCCTGCAGCGACCCGCTTAACAGCGTCAACA
GCGTGCCGCAGATCCCGGGGGGCAATGAGATATGAAAAAGCCTGAACTCACCGCGACGTCTGTCGAGAAG
TTTCTGATCGAAAAGTTCGACAGCGTCTCCGACCTGATGCAGCTCTCGGAGGGCGAAGAATCTCGTGCTT
TCAGCTTCGATGTAGGAGGGCGTGGATATGTCCTGCGGGTAAATAGCTGCGCCGATGGTTTCTACAAAGA
TCGTTATGTTTATCGGCACTTTGCATCGGCCGCGCTCCCGATTCCGGAAGTGCTTGACATTGGGGAATTC
AGCGAGAGCCTGACCTATTGCATCTCCCGCCGTGCACAGGGTGTCACGTTGCAAGACCTGCCTGAAACCG
AACTGCCCGCTGTTCTGCAGCCGGTCGCGGAGGCCATGGATGCGATCGCTGCGGCCGATCTTAGCCAGAC
GAGCGGGTTCGGCCCATTCGGACCGCAAGGAATCGGTCAATACACTACATGGCGTGATTTCATATGCGCG
ATTGCTGATCCCCATGTGTATCACTGGCAAACTGTGATGGACGACACCGTCAGTGCGTCCGTCGCGCAGG
CTCTCGATGAGCTGATGCTTTGGGCCGAGGACTGCCCCGAAGTCCGGCACCTCGTGCACGCGGATTTCGG
CTCCAACAATGTCCTGACGGACAATGGCCGCATAACAGCGGTCATTGACTGGAGCGAGGCGATGTTCGGG
GATTCCCAATACGAGGTCGCCAACATCTTCTTCTGGAGGCCGTGGTTGGCTTGTATGGAGCAGCAGACGC
GCTACTTCGAGCGGAGGCATCCGGAGCTTGCAGGATCGCCGCGGCTCCGGGCGTATATGCTCCGCATTGG
TCTTGACCAACTCTATCAGAGCTTGGTTGACGGCAATTTCGATGATGCAGCTTGGGCGCAGGGTCGATGC
GACGCAATCGTCCGATCCGGAGCCGGGACTGTCGGGCGTACACAAATCGCCCGCAGAAGCGCGGCCGTCT
GGACCGATGGCTGTGTAGAAGTACTCGCCGATAGTGGAAACCGACGCCCCAGCACTCGTCCGGATCGGGA
GATGGGGGAGGCTAACTGAAACACGGAAGGAGACAATACCGGAAGGAACCCGCGCTATGACGGCAATAAA
AAGACAGAATAAAACGCACGGGTGTTGGGTCGTTTGTTCATAAACGCGGGGTTCGGTCCCAGGGCTGGCA
CTCTGTCGATACCCCACCGAGACCCCATTGGGGCCAATACGCCCGCGTTTCTTCCTTTTCCCCACCCCAC
CCCCCAAGTTCGGGTGAAGGCCCAGGGCTCGCAGCCAACGTCGGGGCGGCAGGCCCTGCCATAGCCACTG
GCCCCGTGGGTTAGGGACGGGGTCCCCCATGGGGAATGGTTTATGGTTCGTGGGGGTTATTATTTTGGGC
GTTGCGTGGGGTCAGGTCCACGACTGGACTGAGCAGACAGACCCATGGTTTTTGGATGGCCTGGGCATGG
ACCGCATGTACTGGCGCGACACGAACACCGGGCGTCTGTGGCTGCCAAACACCCCCGACCCCCAAAAACC
ACCGCGCGGATTTCTGGCGTGCCAAGCTAGTCGATTAATTAATAGGGATAACAGGGTAATTTTGTCAATA
TTGGCCATTAGCCATATTATTCATTGGTTATATAGCATAAATCAATATTGGCTATTGGCCATTGCATACG
TTGTATCTATATCATAATATGTACATTTATATTGGCTCATGTCCAATATGACCGCCATGTTGGCATTGAT
TATTGACTAGTTATTAATAGTAATCAATTACGGGGTCATTAGTTCATAGCCCATATATGGAGTTCCGCGT
TACATAACTTACGGTAAATGGCCCGCCTGGCTGACCGCCCAACGACCCCCGCCCATTGACGTCAATAATG
ACGTATGTTCCCATAGTAACGCCAATAGGGACTTTCCATTGACGTCAATGGGTGGAGTATTTACGGTAAA
CTGCCCACTTGGCAGTACATCAAGTGTATCATATGCCAAGTCCGCCCCCTATTGACGTCAATGACGGTAA
ATGGCCCGCCTGGCATTATGCCCAGTACATGACCTTACGGGACTTTCCTACTTGGCAGTACATCTACGTA
TTAGTCATCGCTATTACCATGGTGATGCGGTTTTGGCAGTACACCAATGGGCGTGGATAGCGGTTTGACT
CACGGGGATTTCCAAGTCTCCACCCCATTGACGTCAATGGGAGTTTGTTTTGGCACCAAAATCAACGGGA
CTTTCCAAAATGTCGTAATAACCCCGCCCCGTTGACGCAAATGGGCGGTAGGCGTGTACGGTGGGAGGTC
TATATAAGCAGAGGTCGTTTAGTGAACCGTCAGATCACTAGTAGCTTTATTGCGGTAGTTTATCACAGTT
AAATTGCTAACGCAGTCAGTGCTCGACTGATCACAGGTAAGTATCAAGGTTACAAGACAGGTTTAAGGAG
GCCAATAGAAACTGGGCTTGTCGAGACAGAGAAGATTCTTGCGTTTCTGATAGGCACCTATTGGTCTTAC
TGACATCCACTTTGCCTTTCTCTCCACAGGGGTACCGAAGCCGCTAGTCGACACCGGTGCCACCATGGAC
TATAAGGACCACGACGGAGACTACAAGGATCATGATATTGATTACAAAGACGATGACGATAAGATGGCCC
CAAAGAAGAAGCGGAAGGTCGGTATCCACGGAGTCCCAGCAGCCGACAAGAAGTACAGCATCGGCCTGGA
CATCGGCACCAACTCTGTGGGCTGGGCCGTGATCACCGACGAGTACAAGGTGCCCAGCAAGAAATTCAAG
GTGCTGGGCAACACCGACCGGCACAGCATCAAGAAGAACCTGATCGGAGCCCTGCTGTTCGACAGCGGCG
AAACAGCCGAGGCCACCCGGCTGAAGAGAACCGCCAGAAGAAGATACACCAGACGGAAGAACCGGATCTG
CTATCTGCAAGAGATCTTCAGCAACGAGATGGCCAAGGTGGACGACAGCTTCTTCCACAGACTGGAAGAG
TCCTTCCTGGTGGAAGAGGATAAGAAGCACGAGCGGCACCCCATCTTCGGCAACATCGTGGACGAGGTGG
CCTACCACGAGAAGTACCCCACCATCTACCACCTGAGAAAGAAACTGGTGGACAGCACCGACAAGGCCGA
CCTGCGGCTGATCTATCTGGCCCTGGCCCACATGATCAAGTTCCGGGGCCACTTCCTGATCGAGGGCGAC
CTGAACCCCGACAACAGCGACGTGGACAAGCTGTTCATCCAGCTGGTGCAGACCTACAACCAGCTGTTCG
AGGAAAACCCCATCAACGCCAGCGGCGTGGACGCCAAGGCCATCCTGTCTGCCAGACTGAGCAAGAGCAG
ACGGCTGGAAAATCTGATCGCCCAGCTGCCCGGCGAGAAGAAGAATGGCCTGTTCGGAAACCTGATTGCC
CTGAGCCTGGGCCTGACCCCCAACTTCAAGAGCAACTTCGACCTGGCCGAGGATGCCAAACTGCAGCTGA
GCAAGGACACCTACGACGACGACCTGGACAACCTGCTGGCCCAGATCGGCGACCAGTACGCCGACCTGTT
TCTGGCCGCCAAGAACCTGTCCGACGCCATCCTGCTGAGCGACATCCTGAGAGTGAACACCGAGATCACC
AAGGCCCCCCTGAGCGCCTCTATGATCAAGAGATACGACGAGCACCACCAGGACCTGACCCTGCTGAAAG
CTCTCGTGCGGCAGCAGCTGCCTGAGAAGTACAAAGAGATTTTCTTCGACCAGAGCAAGAACGGCTACGC
CGGCTACATTGACGGCGGAGCCAGCCAGGAAGAGTTCTACAAGTTCATCAAGCCCATCCTGGAAAAGATG
GACGGCACCGAGGAACTGCTCGTGAAGCTGAACAGAGAGGACCTGCTGCGGAAGCAGCGGACCTTCGACA
ACGGCAGCATCCCCCACCAGATCCACCTGGGAGAGCTGCACGCCATTCTGCGGCGGCAGGAAGATTTTTA
CCCATTCCTGAAGGACAACCGGGAAAAGATCGAGAAGATCCTGACCTTCCGCATCCCCTACTACGTGGGC
CCTCTGGCCAGGGGAAACAGCAGATTCGCCTGGATGACCAGAAAGAGCGAGGAAACCATCACCCCCTGGA
ACTTCGAGGAAGTGGTGGACAAGGGCGCTTCCGCCCAGAGCTTCATCGAGCGGATGACCAACTTCGATAA
GAACCTGCCCAACGAGAAGGTGCTGCCCAAGCACAGCCTGCTGTACGAGTACTTCACCGTGTATAACGAG
CTGACCAAAGTGAAATACGTGACCGAGGGAATGAGAAAGCCCGCCTTCCTGAGCGGCGAGCAGAAAAAGG
CCATCGTGGACCTGCTGTTCAAGACCAACCGGAAAGTGACCGTGAAGCAGCTGAAAGAGGACTACTTCAA
GAAAATCGAGTGCTTCGACTCCGTGGAAATCTCCGGCGTGGAAGATCGGTTCAACGCCTCCCTGGGCACA
TACCACGATCTGCTGAAAATTATCAAGGACAAGGACTTCCTGGACAATGAGGAAAACGAGGACATTCTGG
AAGATATCGTGCTGACCCTGACACTGTTTGAGGACAGAGAGATGATCGAGGAACGGCTGAAAACCTATGC
CCACCTGTTCGACGACAAAGTGATGAAGCAGCTGAAGCGGCGGAGATACACCGGCTGGGGCAGGCTGAGC
CGGAAGCTGATCAACGGCATCCGGGACAAGCAGTCCGGCAAGACAATCCTGGATTTCCTGAAGTCCGACG
GCTTCGCCAACAGAAACTTCATGCAGCTGATCCACGACGACAGCCTGACCTTTAAAGAGGACATCCAGAA
AGCCCAGGTGTCCGGCCAGGGCGATAGCCTGCACGAGCACATTGCCAATCTGGCCGGCAGCCCCGCCATT
AAGAAGGGCATCCTGCAGACAGTGAAGGTGGTGGACGAGCTCGTGAAAGTGATGGGCCGGCACAAGCCCG
AGAACATCGTGATCGAAATGGCCAGAGAGAACCAGACCACCCAGAAGGGACAGAAGAACAGCCGCGAGAG
AATGAAGCGGATCGAAGAGGGCATCAAAGAGCTGGGCAGCCAGATCCTGAAAGAACACCCCGTGGAAAAC
ACCCAGCTGCAGAACGAGAAGCTGTACCTGTACTACCTGCAGAATGGGCGGGATATGTACGTGGACCAGG
AACTGGACATCAACCGGCTGTCCGACTACGATGTGGACCATATCGTGCCTCAGAGCTTTCTGAAGGACGA
CTCCATCGACAACAAGGTGCTGACCAGAAGCGACAAGAACCGGGGCAAGAGCGACAACGTGCCCTCCGAA
GAGGTCGTGAAGAAGATGAAGAACTACTGGCGGCAGCTGCTGAACGCCAAGCTGATTACCCAGAGAAAGT
TCGACAATCTGACCAAGGCCGAGAGAGGCGGCCTGAGCGAACTGGATAAGGCCGGCTTCATCAAGAGACA
GCTGGTGGAAACCCGGCAGATCACAAAGCACGTGGCACAGATCCTGGACTCCCGGATGAACACTAAGTAC
GACGAGAATGACAAGCTGATCCGGGAAGTGAAAGTGATCACCCTGAAGTCCAAGCTGGTGTCCGATTTCC
GGAAGGATTTCCAGTTTTACAAAGTGCGCGAGATCAACAACTACCACCACGCCCACGACGCCTACCTGAA
CGCCGTCGTGGGAACCGCCCTGATCAAAAAGTACCCTAAGCTGGAAAGCGAGTTCGTGTACGGCGACTAC
AAGGTGTACGACGTGCGGAAGATGATCGCCAAGAGCGAGCAGGAAATCGGCAAGGCTACCGCCAAGTACT
TCTTCTACAGCAACATCATGAACTTTTTCAAGACCGAGATTACCCTGGCCAACGGCGAGATCCGGAAGCG
GCCTCTGATCGAGACAAACGGCGAAACCGGGGAGATCGTGTGGGATAAGGGCCGGGATTTTGCCACCGTG
CGGAAAGTGCTGAGCATGCCCCAAGTGAATATCGTGAAAAAGACCGAGGTGCAGACAGGCGGCTTCAGCA
AAGAGTCTATCCTGCCCAAGAGGAACAGCGATAAGCTGATCGCCAGAAAGAAGGACTGGGACCCTAAGAA
GTACGGCGGCTTCGACAGCCCCACCGTGGCCTATTCTGTGCTGGTGGTGGCCAAAGTGGAAAAGGGCAAG
TCCAAGAAACTGAAGAGTGTGAAAGAGCTGCTGGGGATCACCATCATGGAAAGAAGCAGCTTCGAGAAGA
ATCCCATCGACTTTCTGGAAGCCAAGGGCTACAAAGAAGTGAAAAAGGACCTGATCATCAAGCTGCCTAA
GTACTCCCTGTTCGAGCTGGAAAACGGCCGGAAGAGAATGCTGGCCTCTGCCGGCGAACTGCAGAAGGGA
AACGAACTGGCCCTGCCCTCCAAATATGTGAACTTCCTGTACCTGGCCAGCCACTATGAGAAGCTGAAGG
GCTCCCCCGAGGATAATGAGCAGAAACAGCTGTTTGTGGAACAGCACAAGCACTACCTGGACGAGATCAT
CGAGCAGATCAGCGAGTTCTCCAAGAGAGTGATCCTGGCCGACGCTAATCTGGACAAAGTGCTGTCCGCC
TACAACAAGCACCGGGATAAGCCCATCAGAGAGCAGGCCGAGAATATCATCCACCTGTTTACCCTGACCA
ATCTGGGAGCCCCTGCCGCCTTCAAGTACTTTGACACCACCATCGACCGGAAGAGGTACACCAGCACCAA
AGAGGTGCTGGACGCCACCCTGATCCACCAGAGCATCACCGGCCTGTACGAGACACGGATCGACCTGTCT
CAGCTGGGAGGCGACAAAAGGCCGGCGGCCACGAAAAAGGCCGGCCAGGCAAAAAAGAAAAAGGGAAGTG
GCGTGAAACAGACTTTGAATTTTGACCTTCTCAAGTTGGCGGGAGACGTGGAGTCCAACCCAGGGCCCAT
GGTGAGCAAGGGCGAGGAGCTGTTCACCGGGGTGGTGCCCATCCTGGTCGAGCTGGACGGCGACGTAAAC
GGCCACAAGTTCAGCGTGTCCGGCGAGGGCGAGGGCGATGCCACCTACGGCAAGCTGACCCTGAAGTTCA
TCTGCACCACCGGCAAGCTGCCCGTGCCCTGGCCCACCCTCGTGACCACCCTGACCTACGGCGTGCAGTG
CTTCAGCCGCTACCCCGACCACATGAAGCAGCACGACTTCTTCAAGTCCGCCATGCCCGAAGGCTACGTC
CAGGAGCGCACCATCTTCTTCAAGGACGACGGCAACTACAAGACCCGCGCCGAGGTGAAGTTCGAGGGCG
ACACCCTGGTGAACCGCATCGAGCTGAAGGGCATCGACTTCAAGGAGGACGGCAACATCCTGGGGCACAA
GCTGGAGTACAACTACAACAGCCACAACGTCTATATCATGGCCGACAAGCAGAAGAACGGCATCAAGGTG
AACTTCAAGATCCGCCACAACATCGAGGACGGCAGCGTGCAGCTCGCCGACCACTACCAGCAGAACACCC
CCATCGGCGACGGCCCCGTGCTGCTGCCCGACAACCACTACCTGAGCACCCAGTCCGCCCTGAGCAAAGA
CCCCAACGAGAAGCGCGATCACATGGTCCTGCTGGAGTTCGTGACCGCCGCCGGGATCACTCTCGGCATG
GACGAGCTGTACAAGTGAGAATTCCTAGAGCTCGCTGATCAGCCTCGACTGTGCCTTCTAGTTGCCAGCC
ATCTGTTGTTTGCCCCTCCCCCGTGCCTTCCTTGACCCTGGAAGGTGCCACTCCCACTGTCCTTTCCTAA
TAAAATGAGGAAATTGCATCGCATTGTCTGAGTAGGTGTCATTCTATTCTGGGGGGTGGGGTGGGGCAGG
ACAGCAAGGGGGAGGATTGGGAAGAGAATAGCAGGCATGCTGGGGAGCGGCCGCGCCTTTTTACGGTTCC
TGGCCTTTTGCTGGCCTTTTGCTCACATGTGAGGGCCTATTTCCCATGATTCCTTCATATTTGCATATAC
GATACAAGGCTGTTAGAGAGATAATTGGAATTAATTTGACTGTAAACACAAAGATATTAGTACAAAATAC
GTGACGTAGAAAGTAATAATTTCTTGGGTAGTTTGCAGTTTTAAAATTATGTTTTAAAATGGACTATCAT
ATGCTTACCGTAACTTGAAAGTATTTCGATTTCTTGGCTTTATATATCTTGTGGAAAGGACGAAACACCG
ATTTTGTTTTGATGTATTCAGTTTTAGAGCTAGAAATAGCAAGTTAAAATAAGGCTAGTCCGTTATCAAC
TTGAAAAAGTGGCACCGAGTCGGTGCTTTTTTGTTTTAGAGCTAGAAATAGCAAGTTAAAATAAGGCTAG
TCCGTTTTTAGCGCGTGCACCAATTCTGCAGACAAATGGCGGATCCTATTTTTCTAAATACATTCAAATA
TGTATCCGCTCATGAGACAATAACCCTGATAAATGCTTCAATAATATTGAAAAAGGAAGAGTCCTGAGGC
GGAAAGAACCAGCTGTGGAATGTGTGTCAGTTAGGGTGTGGAAAGTCCCCAGGCTCCCCAGCAGGCAGAA
GTATGCAAAGCATGCATCTCAATTAGTCAGCAACCAGGTGTGGAAAGTCCCCAGGCTCCCCAGCAGGCAG
AAGTATGCAAAGCATGCATCTCAATTAGTCAGCAACCATAGTCCCGCCCCTAACTCCGCCCATCCCGCCC
CTAACTCCGCCCAGTTCCGCCCATTCTCCGCCCCATGGCTGACTAATTTTTTTTATTTATGCAGAGGCCG
AGGCCGCCTCGGCCTCTGAGCTATTCCAGAAGTAGTGAGGAGGCTTTTTTGGAGGCCTAGGCTTTTGCAA
AGATCGATCAAGAGACAGGATGAGGATCGTTTCGCTCTAGAGTGGCCACAACCATGACCGAGTACAAGCC
CACGGTGCGCCTCGCCACCCGCGACGACGTCCCCAGGGCCGTACGCACCCTCGCCGCCGCGTTCGCCGAC
TACCCCGCCACGCGCCACACCGTCGATCCGGACCGCCACATCGAGCGGGTCACCGAGCTGCAAGAACTCT
TCCTCACGCGCGTCGGGCTCGACATCGGCAAGGTGTGGGTCGCGGACGACGGCGCCGCGGTGGCGGTCTG
GACCACGCCGGAGAGCGTCGAAGCGGGGGCGGTGTTCGCCGAGATCGGCCCGCGCATGGCCGAGTTGAGC
GGTTCCCGGCTGGCCGCGCAGCAACAGATGGAAGGCCTCCTGGCGCCGCACCGGCCCAAGGAGCCCGCGT
GGTTCCTGGCCACCGTCGGCGTCTCGCCCGACCACCAGGGCAAGGGTCTGGGCAGCGCCGTCGTGCTCCC
CGGAGTGGAGGCGGCCGAGCGCGCCGGGGTGCCCGCCTTCCTGGAGACCTCCGCGCCCCGCAACCTCCCC
TTCTACGAGCGGCTCGGCTTCACCGTCACCGCCGACGTCGAGGTGCCCGAAGGACCGCGCACCTGGTGCA
TGACCCGCAAGCCCGGTGCCTGAGATAAACGCGGGACTCTGGGGTTCGAAATGACCGACCAAGCGACGCC
CAACCTGCCATCACGAGATTTCGATTCCACCGCCGCCTTCTATGAAAGGTTGGGCTTCGGAATCGTTTTC
CGGGACGCCGGCTGGATGATCCTCCAGCGCGGGGATCTCATGCTGGAGTTCTTCGCCCACCCTAGGGGGA
GGCTAACTGAAACACGGAAGGAGACAATACCGGAAGGAACCCGCGCTATGACGGCAATAAAAAGACAGAA
TAAAACGCACGGTGTTGGGTCGTTTGTTCGGCGCGCCTCGACTCTAGAGGATCGATCCCCGCCCCGGACG
AACTAAACCTGACTACGACATCTCTGCCCCTTCTTCGCGGGGCAGTGCATGTAATCCCTTCAGTTGGTTG
GTACAACTTGCCAACTGGGCCCTGTTCCACATGTGACACGGGGGGGGACCAAACACAAAGGGGTTCTCTG
ACTGTAGTTGACATCCTTATAAATGGATGTGCACATTTGCCAACACTGAGTGGCTTTCATCCTGGAGCAG
ACTTTGCAGTCTGTGGACTGCAACACAACATTGCCTTTATGTGTAACTCTTGGCTGAAGCTCTTACACCA
ATGCTGGGGGACATGTACCTCCCAGGGGCCCAGGAAGACTACGGGAGGCTACACCAACGTCAATCAGAGG
GGCCTGTGTAGCTACCGATAAGCGGACCCTCAAGAGGGCATTAGCAATAGTGTTTATAAGGCCCCCTTGT
TAACCCTAAACGGGTAGCATATGCTTCCCGGGTAGTAGTATATACTATCCAGACTAACCCTAATTCAATA
GCATATGTTACCCAACGGGAAGCATATGCTATCGAATTAGGGTTAGTAAAAGGGTCCTAAGGAACAGCGA
TATCTCCCACCCCATGAGCTGTCACGGTTTTATTTACATGGGGTCAGGATTCCACGAGGGTAGTGAACCA
TTTTAGTCACAAGGGCAGTGGCTGAAGATCAAGGAGCGGGCAGTGAACTCTCCTGAATCTTCGCCTGCTT
CTTCATTCTCCTTCGTTTAGCTAATAGAATAACTGCTGAGTTGTGAACAGTAAGGTGTATGTGAGGTGCT
CGAAAACAAGGTTTCAGGTGACGCCCCCAGAATAAAATTTGGACGGGGGGTTCAGTGGTGGCATTGTGCT
ATGACACCAATATAACCCTCACAAACCCCTTGGGCAATAAATACTAGTGTAGGAATGAAACATTCTGAAT
ATCTTTAACAATAGAAATCCATGGGGTGGGGACAAGCCGTAAAGACTGGATGTCCATCTCACACGAATTT
ATGGCTATGGGCAACACATAATCCTAGTGCAATATGATACTGGGGTTATTAAGATGTGTCCCAGGCAGGG
ACCAAGACAGGTGAACCATGTTGTTACACTCTATTTGTAACAAGGGGAAAGAGAGTGGACGCCGACAGCA
GCGGACTCCACTGGTTGTCTCTAACACCCCCGAAAATTAAACGGGGCTCCACGCCAATGGGGCCCATAAA
CAAAGACAAGTGGCCACTCTTTTTTTTGAAATTGTGGAGTGGGGGCACGCGTCAGCCCCCACACGCCGCC
CTGCGGTTTTGGACTGTAAAATAAGGGTGTAATAACTTGGCTGATTGTAACCCCGCTAACCACTGCGGTC
AAACCACTTGCCCACAAAACCACTAATGGCACCCCGGGGAATACCTGCATAAGTAGGTGGGCGGGCCAAG
ATAGGGGCGCGATTGCTGCGATCTGGAGGACAAATTACACACACTTGCGCCTGAGCGCCAAGCACAGGGT
TGTTGGTCCTCATATTCACGAGGTCGCTGAGAGCACGGTGGGCTAATGTTGCCATGGGTAGCATATACTA
CCCAAATATCTGGATAGCATATGCTATCCTAATCTATATCTGGGTAGCATAGGCTATCCTAATCTATATC
TGGGTAGCATATGCTATCCTAATCTATATCTGGGTAGTATATGCTATCCTAATTTATATCTGGGTAGCAT
AGGCTATCCTAATCTATATCTGGGTAGCATATGCTATCCTAATCTATATCTGGGTAGTATATGCTATCCT
AATCTGTATCCGGGTAGCATATGCTATCCTAATAGAGATTAGGGTAGTATATGCTATCCTAATTTATATC
TGGGTAGCATATACTACCCAAATATCTGGATAGCATATGCTATCCTAATCTATATCTGGGTAGCATATGC
TATCCTAATCTATATCTGGGTAGCATAGGCTATCCTAATCTATATCTGGGTAGCATATGCTATCCTAATC
TATATCTGGGTAGTATATGCTATCCTAATTTATATCTGGGTAGCATAGGCTATCCTAATCTATATCTGGG
TAGCATATGCTATCCTAATCTATATCTGGGTAGTATATGCTATCCTAATCTGTATCCGGGTAGCATATGC
TATCCTCATGCATATACAGTCAGCATATGATACCCAGTAGTAGAGTGGGAGTGCTATCCTTTGCATATGC
CGCCACCTCCCAAGGGGGCGTGAATTTTCGCTGCTTGTCCTTTTCCTGCTGGTTGCTCCCATTCTTAGGT
GAATTTAAGGAGGCCAGGCTAAAGCCGTCGCATGTCTGATTGCTCACCAGGTAAATGTCGCTAATGTTTT
CCAACGCGAGAAGGTGTTGAGCGCGGAGCTGAGTGACGTGACAACATGGGTATGCCCAATTGCCCCATGT
TGGGAGGACGAAAATGGTGACAAGACAGATGGCCAGAAATACACCAACAGCACGCATGATGTCTACTGGG
GATTTATTCTTTAGTGCGGGGGAATACACGGCTTTTAATACGATTGAGGGCGTCTCCTAACAAGTTACAT
CACTCCTGCCCTTCCTCACCCTCATCTCCATCACCTCCTTCATCTCCGTCATCTCCGTCATCACCCTCCG
CGGCAGCCCCTTCCACCATAGGTGGAAACCAGGGAGGCAAATCTACTCCATCGTCAAAGCTGCACACAGT
CACCCTGATATTGCAGGTAGGAGCGGGCTTTGTCATAACAAGGTCCTTAATCGCATCCTTCAAAACCTCA
GCAAATATATGAGTTTGTAAAAAGACCATGAAATAACAGACAATGGACTCCCTTAGCGGGCCAGGTTGTG
GGCCGGGTCCAGGGGCCATTCCAAAGGGGAGACGACTCAATGGTGTAAGACGACATTGTGGAATAGCAAG
GGCAGTTCCTCGCCTTAGGTTGTAAAGGGAGGTCTTACTACCTCCATATACGAACACACCGGCGACCCAA
GTTCCTTCGTCGGTAGTCCTTTCTACGTGACTCCTAGCCAGGAGAGCTCTTAAACCTTCTGCAATGTTCT
CAAATTTCGGGTTGGAACCTCCTTGACCACGATGCTTTCCAAACCACCCTCCTTTTTTGCGCCTGCCTCC
ATCACCCTGACCCCGGGGTCCAGTGCTTGGGCCTTCTCCTGGGTCATCTGCGGGGCCCTGCTCTATCGCT
CCCGGGGGCACGTCAGGCTCACCATCTGGGCCACCTTCTTGGTGGTATTCAAAATAATCGGCTTCCCCTA
CAGGGTGGAAAAATGGCCTTCTACCTGGAGGGGGCCTGCGCGGTGGAGACCCGGATGATGATGACTGACT
ACTGGGACTCCTGGGCCTCTTTTCTCCACGTCCACGACCTCTCCCCCTGGCTCTTTCACGACTTCCCCCC
CTGGCTCTTTCACGTCCTCTACCCCGGCGGCCTCCACTACCTCCTCGACCCCGGCCTCCACTACCTCCTC
GACCCCGGCCTCCACTGCCTCCTCGACCCCGGCCTCCACCTCCTGCTCCTGCCCCTCCTGCTCCTGCCCC
TCCTCCTGCTCCTGCCCCTCCTGCCCCTCCTGCTCCTGCCCCTCCTGCCCCTCCTGCTCCT
